>Addgene plasmid #13252 | pLPC FLAG hRap1 delta CT | addgene partial sequence | sequence record 19720 | CMV-F 5'-CGCAAATGGGCGGTAGGCGTG-3'
GCAGAGCTCTCTGGCTACTAGAGAACCACTGCTTACTGGCTTATCGAAATTAATACGACTCACTATAGGG
AGACCCAAGCTTGGTACCGAGCTCGGATCTGCCGCCACCATGGACTACAAAGACGATGACGATAAAGGAT
CTGCGGAGGCGTTGGATTTGGGCAAAGACCCCAACGGGCCCACCCATTCCTCGACTCTGTTCGTGAGGGA
CGACGGCAGCTCCATGTCCTTCTACGTGCGGCCCAGCCCGGCCAAGCGTCGGCTGTCGACGCTCATCCTG
CACGGCGGCGGCACCGTGTGCCGAGTGCAGGAGCCCGGGGCCGTGCTGCTGGCCCAGCCCGGGGAGGCGC
TGGCCGAGGCCTCGGGTGATTTCATCTCCACGCAGTACATCCTGGACTGCGTGGAGCGCAACGAGAGGCT
GGAGCTGGAGGCCTATCGGCTGGGCCCCGCCTCGGCGGCGGACACCGGCTCGGAAGCAAAGCCCGGGGCC
CTGGCCGAGGGCGCCGCGGAGCCGGAGCCGCAGCGGCACGCCGGGCGGATCGCCTTCACGGATGCGGACG
ACGTAGCCATCCTTACCTACGTGAAGGAAAATGCCCGCTCGCCCAGCTCCGTCACCGGTAACGCCTTGTG
GAAAGCGATGGAGAAGAGCTCGCTCACGCAGCACTCGTGGCAGTCCCTGAAGGACCGCTACCTCAAGCAC
CTGCGGGGCCAGGAGCAT
