[The description below was written by a language model from this plasmid's Addgene catalogue record.]
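Description:
pLPC FLAG hRap1 delta CT is a retroviral expression plasmid built on the pLPC backbone (about 5.7 kb without insert). It is designed to deliver a mutant form of human Rap1 (gene symbol TERF2IP, also called Repressor Activator Protein 1) into mammalian cells. The plasmid is propagated in E. coli as a high-copy vector under ampicillin selection, and transduced mammalian cells are selected with puromycin. No feature table is provided. The promoter driving the insert, the viral long terminal repeats, the packaging signal and the replication origin are therefore not stated, although a retroviral vector of this kind would normally be packaged into viral particles for stable integration into target cells.

The insert is roughly 1.1 kb and was cloned between BglII and BamHI sites, both of which were preserved. It encodes human Rap1 residues 2–270 joined to residues 331–399, so an internal segment (residues 271–330) is missing, and it also carries the point mutation M5L. The construct name calls this allele "delta CT", whereas the recorded coordinates describe an internal deletion that retains the extreme C-terminal residues. The record does not explain this naming. A FLAG epitope supplied by the backbone is fused to the N-terminus, which allows detection or immunoprecipitation of the mutant protein with anti-FLAG antibodies and distinguishes it from endogenous Rap1.

The associated publication concerns the effect of Rap1 on the length and heterogeneity of human telomeres. This suggests the construct is used for stable expression of a Rap1 deletion mutant in human cells to dissect which parts of the protein contribute to telomere length regulation.
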