Addgene plasmid #13252: pLPC FLAG hRap1 delta CT
Depositing lab: Titia de Lange. Depositing organization: Rockefeller University. Publication: Rap1 affects the length and heterogeneity of human telomeres. Li B, de Lange T. Mol Biol Cell. 2003 Dec . 14(12):5060-8. 10.1091/mbc.e03-06-0403 PubMed 14565979.
Backbone
  Vector backbone: pLPC
  Backbone size w/o insert (bp): 5700
  Vector type: Retroviral
  Selectable markers: Puromycin
Growth in bacteria
  Bacterial resistance: Ampicillin, 100 μg/mL
  Growth temperature: 37°C
  Growth strain: DH5alpha
  Copy number: High Copy
Gene/Insert
  Gene/Insert name: Repressor Activator Protein 1 delta CT (alt names: Rap1 delta CT; Rap1; 1090)
  Species: H. sapiens (human)
  Insert size (bp): 1120
  Mutation: contains hRap1 aa2-270 + 331-399 and the point mutation M5L
  GenBank ID: AF262988
  Entrez Gene: TERF2IP (a.k.a. DRIP5, RAP1)
  Tag / fusion protein: FLAG (N terminal on backbone)
  Cloning method: Restriction Enzyme; 5′ cloning site BglII (not destroyed); 3′ cloning site BamHI (not destroyed)
  Sequencing primers: 5′ TAGGCGTGTACGGTGGGA; 3′ CTTGCCAAACCTACAGGT
Terms and licenses: Academic/Nonprofit Terms; Industry Terms: Not Available to Industry
How to cite: pLPC FLAG hRap1 delta CT was a gift from Titia de Lange (Addgene plasmid # 13252 ; http://n2t.net/addgene:13252 ; RRID:Addgene_13252)
